Addgene plasmid #78595: mCitrine-USP19 1-1290
Purpose: Express mCitrine-USP19 1-1290 in mammalian cells
Depositing lab: Yihong Ye. Depositing organization: National Institute of Diabetes & Digestive & Kidney Diseases (NIDDK). Publication: Unconventional secretion of misfolded proteins promotes adaptation to proteasome dysfunction in mammalian cells. Lee JG, Takahama S, Zhang G, Tomarev SI, Ye Y. Nat Cell Biol. 2016 Jul;18(7):765-76. doi: 10.1038/ncb3372. Epub 2016 Jun 13. PubMed 27295555.
Backbone
  Vector backbone: mCitrine-C1
  Backbone size w/o insert (bp): 4750
  Total vector size (bp): 8700
  Vector type: Mammalian Expression
  Selectable markers: Neomycin (select with G418)
Growth in bacteria
  Bacterial resistance: Kanamycin, 50 μg/mL
  Growth temperature: 37°C
  Growth strain: DH5alpha
  Copy number: High Copy
Gene/Insert
  Gene/Insert name: USP19 1-1290
  Species: H. sapiens (human)
  Insert size (bp): 3954
  GenBank ID: NM_006677.2
  Entrez Gene: USP19 (a.k.a. ZMYND9)
  Promoter: CMV
  Tag / fusion protein: mCitrine (N terminal on backbone)
  Cloning method: Restriction Enzyme; 5′ cloning site EcoRI (not destroyed); 3′ cloning site SalI (not destroyed)
  Sequencing primers: 5′ CGCAAATGGGCGGTAGGCGTG; 3′ GCTGCAATAAACAAGTTAAC
Resource information
  A portion of this plasmid was derived from a plasmid made by: We received this vector from Michael Davidson (Addgene plasmid # 54587) and inserted USP19 1-1290
Terms and licenses: Academic/Nonprofit Terms; Industry Terms: Not Available to Industry
How to cite: mCitrine-USP19 1-1290 was a gift from Yihong Ye (Addgene plasmid # 78595 ; http://n2t.net/addgene:78595 ; RRID:Addgene_78595)
