[The description below was written by a language model from this plasmid's Addgene catalogue record.]
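Description:
mCitrine-USP19 1-1290 is a mammalian expression plasmid built on the mCitrine-C1 backbone, a C1-style fluorescent protein fusion vector of about 4.75 kb that brings the total construct to roughly 8.7 kb. It is propagated in E. coli as a high-copy plasmid under kanamycin selection. It also carries a neomycin resistance marker, so transfected mammalian cells can be selected with G418 if stable expression is wanted. No feature table accompanies the record, so details such as the origin of replication and polyadenylation signals are not explicitly documented.

The payload is a human USP19 (also known as ZMYND9) coding fragment designated 1-1290, about 3.95 kb, referenced to a RefSeq USP19 transcript. It was inserted between EcoRI and SalI sites, both of which were retained. The name indicates a truncated form of the deubiquitinating enzyme covering residues 1 to 1290, but the record does not state which part of the full-length protein is missing or why it was removed. Transcription is driven by the CMV promoter, a strong constitutive promoter in most mammalian cell lines. The insert sits downstream of and in frame with mCitrine, a monomeric yellow fluorescent protein variant supplied by the backbone, so the product is an N-terminally mCitrine-tagged USP19 fragment.

The stated purpose is simply to express this fusion in mammalian cells. The fluorescent tag allows expression and subcellular localisation of the USP19 fragment to be followed by microscopy. The plasmid was deposited in connection with work on unconventional secretion of misfolded proteins as an adaptation to proteasome dysfunction.
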