>Addgene plasmid #78595 | mCitrine-USP19 1-1290 | addgene partial sequence | sequence record 149465 | CMV-F 5'-CGCAAATGGGCGGTAGGCGTG-3'
ATCCGCTAGCGCTACCGGTCGCCACCATGGTGAGCAAGGGCGAGGAGCTGTTCACCGGGGTGGTGCCCAT
CCTGGTCGAGCTGGACGGCGACGTAAACGGCCACAAGTTCAGCGTGTCCGGCGAGGGCGAGGGCGATGCC
ACCTACGGCAAGCTGACCCTGAAGTTCATCTGCACCACCGGCAAGCTGCCCGTGCCCTGGCCCACCCTCG
TGACCACCTTCGGCTACGGCCTGATGTGCTTCGCCCGCTACCCCGACCACATGAAGCAGCACGACTTCTT
CAAGTCCGCCATGCCCGAAGGCTACGTCCAGGAGCGCACCATCTTCTTCAAGGACGACGGCAACTACAAG
ACCCGCGCCGAGGTGAAGTTCGAGGGCGACACCCTGGTGAACCGCATCGAGCTGAAGGGCATCGACTTCA
AGGAGGACGGCAACATCCTGGGGCACAAGCTGGAGTACAACTACAACAGCCACAACGTCTATATCATGGC
CGACAAGCAGAAGAACGGCATCAAGGTGAACTTCAAGATCCGCCACAACATCGAGGACGGCAGCGTGCAG
CTCGCCGACCACTACCAGCAGAACACCCCCATCGGCGACGGCCCCGTGCTGCTGCCCGACAACCACTACC
TGAGCTACCAGTCCAAGCTGAGCAAAGACCCCAACGAGAAGCGCGATCACATGGTCCTGCTGGAGTTCGT
GACCGCCGCCGGGATCACTCTCGGCATGGACGAGCTGTACAAGTCCGGACTCAGATCTCGAGCTCAAGCT
TCGAATTCCATGTCTGGCGGGGCCAGTGCCACAGGCC
