>Addgene plasmid #78595 | mCitrine-USP19 1-1290 | addgene partial sequence | sequence record 149472 | SV40pA-R 5'-GAAATTTGTGATGCTATTGC-3'
ACAACAATTGCATTCATTTTATGTTTCAGGTTCAGGGGGAGGTGTGGGAGGTTTTTTAAAGCAAGTAAAA
CCTCTACAAATGTGGTATGGCTGATTATGATCAGTTATCTAGATCCGGTGGATCCCGGGCCCGCGGTACC
GTCGACTCATCTCCAGCGACTCTGGGATACCAGAGGATAGAACACGTTGAGCACGAGGGCCACCAAAGCC
GCCACGGTGCCCAGGACAAATTACCGGAGGCAGCCCTCATCTGGTGTGGTAGGGCCACGTGGTAGGGGGC
CCACCCAGTCTTGGGGCCCCCAGGGACCCAGGGGCCCAGACCCCTCAGGCACCGGCTCCTCCTCAGCCTC
CAGCTCCTGCCAAATCCGGGAAGCCTGGCTGGCAGCAGCCTCAGCTGCAGGGCCTAGGTCTGGGTGGTGC
TCAGAGTGACCCGCCCTGGGGGGCCTCTCCACAGGAGAGTTCCGCCGGCGGTAGAAGAGTACATAGGCAT
AACGCGTCACAACCTGGCTCTCGTCTACCGTTGTCACTGTGCTGTCATCAAACAAGCGCCAGCCCACGTC
ACTGCGCTGACTGCTACGATCATTGGGCAGGCGTGCACAGGCAGTGTAGTGGCCACCAATCATGCCTCCA
TAGTGGTTGATGACAGCATATAGATCGTAGCTGGGCAGCTGCTCCTCTTTCTGACCAATGCAGAACTTGC
TCAGGTCCAGGTTCCTAACAGGGAACTCCACCAAGTCATTGATCTTGTCACGCCAGATAAAACTACGAAA
GGAGAAGCGCTTGAGCTGCACGA
